>Addgene plasmid #22858 | p5192 pGL4.20 HPV11-LCR-luciferase | addgene partial sequence | sequence record 28748 | 22858 with RVprimer3
TTTCTCTGGCCTAACTGGCCGGTACCTGAGCTCGGATCCCTATAAGGATATGAGTTTTTGGGAGGTTAAC
TTAAAAGAAAAGTTTTCAAGTGAATTAGATCAGTTTCCCCTTGGACGTAAGTTTTTATTGCAAAGTGGAT
ATCGAGGACGGACGTCTGCTCGTACAGGTATAAAGCGCCCAGCTGTGTCTAAGCCCTCTACAGCCCCCAA
ACGAAAACGTACCAAAACCAAAAAGTAATATATGTGTGTCAGTGTGTTGTGTTATTTATATGTTGTTGTA
GTGTGTATATGTTTCTTGTATTGTGTATATGTGTATATGTTTGTGTATATGTGTATGTTATGTATGTTAT
GTTGTTATGTATGTTTGTGTGTTTAGTGTGTGTATATATTTGTGGAATGTGTATGTATGTTTTTGTGCAA
TAAACAATTATTATGTGTGTCCTGTTACACCCAGTGACTAAGTTGTGTTTTGCACGCGCCGTTTGTGTTG
CCTTCATATTATATTATATATATTTGTAATATACCTATACTATGTTACCCCCCCCCACTTGCAACCGTTT
TCGGTTGCCCTTACATACACTTACCT
