[The description below was written by a language model from this plasmid's Addgene catalogue record.]
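Description:
p5192 pGL4.20 HPV11-LCR-luciferase is a mammalian reporter plasmid in which the long control region (LCR) of human papillomavirus type 11 has been placed in a pGL4-series luciferase vector. The backbone is listed as about 6 kb and the insert as about 1 kb, cloned by restriction digestion between SacI at the 5′ end and BglII at the 3′ end; the record does not say whether these sites survived cloning. The plasmid is propagated in E. coli under ampicillin selection. The copy number is recorded as unknown, and no feature table is provided, so the origin of replication, polyadenylation signals and any mammalian selection cassette are not documented here. The name points to the pGL4.20 member of the series, but the record does not give its specific components.

The papillomavirus LCR is the noncoding regulatory region of the viral genome. It carries the early promoter and enhancer elements along with binding sites for the viral E2 protein and for cellular transcription factors. pGL4 vectors of this kind are generally promoterless luciferase backbones, so placing the LCR upstream of the reporter makes luciferase output a readout of HPV11 LCR-driven transcription in transfected mammalian cells. The associated publication concerns transcriptional repression by papillomavirus E2 proteins and whether that function depends on Brd4. This suggests the construct was used as a reporter to measure E2-mediated repression of the viral promoter, typically by co-transfection with E2 expression constructs, although the record does not give the assay details.
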