Addgene plasmid #22858: p5192 pGL4.20 HPV11-LCR-luciferase
Depositing lab: Peter Howley. Depositing organization: Harvard Medical School. Publication: Brd4-independent transcriptional repression function of the papillomavirus e2 proteins. Schweiger MR, Ottinger M, You J, Howley PM. J Virol. 2007 Sep . 81(18):9612-22. 10.1128/JVI.00447-07 PubMed 17626100.
Backbone
  Vector backbone: pGL4
  Backbone size w/o insert (bp): 6000
  Vector type: Mammalian Expression
Growth in bacteria
  Bacterial resistance: Ampicillin, 100 μg/mL
  Growth temperature: 37°C
  Growth strain: DH5alpha
  Copy number: Unknown
Gene/Insert
  Gene/Insert name: HPV11-LCR-luciferase
  Species: human papillomavirus
  Insert size (bp): 1000
  Cloning method: Restriction Enzyme; 5′ cloning site SacI (unknown if destroyed); 3′ cloning site BglII (unknown if destroyed)
  Sequencing primers: 5′ unknown
Terms and licenses: Academic/Nonprofit Terms; Industry Terms: Not Available to Industry
How to cite: p5192 pGL4.20 HPV11-LCR-luciferase was a gift from Peter Howley (Addgene plasmid # 22858 ; http://n2t.net/addgene:22858 ; RRID:Addgene_22858)
